>Addgene plasmid #134613 | pCb.CAG-HaloTag-GA-ZF-KrabA-KIF5C 378-955 | addgene full sequence | sequence record 267754 | Addgene NGS Result
GGTCGACATTGATTATTGACTAGAGTCATCCTCATCGTCGACATTGATTATTGACTAGTTATTAATAGTA
ATCAATTACGGGGTCATTAGTTCATAGCCCATATATGGAGTTCCGCGTTACATAACTTACGGTAAATGGC
CCGCCTGGCTGACCGCCCAACGACCCCCGCCCATTGACGTCAATAATGACGTATGTTCCCATAGTAACGC
CAATAGGGACTTTCCATTGACGTCAATGGGTGGAGTATTTACGGTAAACTGCCCACTTGGCAGTACATCA
AGTGTATCATATGCCAAGTACGCCCCCTATTGACGTCAATGACGGTAAATGGCCCGCCTGGCATTATGCC
CAGTACATGACCTTATGGGACTTTCCTACTTGGCAGTACATCTACGTATTAGTCATCGCTATTACCATGG
TCGAGGTGAGCCCCACGTTCTGCTTCACTCTCCCCATCTCCCCCCCCTCCCCACCCCCAATTTTGTATTT
ATTTATTTTTTAATTATTTTGTGCAGCGATGGGGGCGGGGGGGGGGGGGGGSGCGCGCCAGGCGGGGCGG
GGCGGGGCGAGGGGCGGGGCGGGGCGAGGCGGAGAGGTGCGGCGGCAGCCAATCAGAGCGGCGCGCTCCG
AAAGTTTCCTTTTATGGCGAGGCGGCGGCGGCGGCGGCCCTATAAAAAGCGAAGCGCGCGGCGGGCGGGA
GTCGCTGCGCGCTGCCTTCGCCCCGTGCCCCGCTCCGCCGCCGCCTCGCGCCGCCCGCCCCGGCTCTGAC
TGACCGCGTTACTCCCACAGGTGAGCGGGCGGGACGGCCCTTCTCCTCCGGGCTGTAATTAGCGCTTGGT
TTAATGACGGCTTGTTTCTTTTCTGTGGCTGCGTGAAAGCCTTGAGGGGCTCCGGGAGGGCCCTTTGTGC
GGGGGGAGCGGCTCGGGGGGTGCGTGCGTGTGTGTGTGCGTGGGGAGCGCCGCGTGCGGCTCCGCGCTGC
CCGGCGGCTGTGAGCGCTGCGGGCGCGGCGCGGGGCTTTGTGCGCTCCGCAGTGTGCGCGAGGGGAGCGC
GGCCGGGGGCGGTGCCCCGCGGTGCGGGGGGGGCTGCGAGGGGAACAAAGGCTGCGTGCGGGGTGTGTGC
GTGGGGGGGTGAGCAGGGGGTGTGGGCGCGTCGGTCGGGCTGCAACCCCCCCTGCACCCCCCTCCCCGAG
TTGCTGAGCACGGCCCGGCTTCGGGTGCGGGGCTCCGTACGGGGCGTGGCGCGGGGCTCGCCGTGCCGGG
CGGGGGGTGGCGGCAGGTGGGGGTGCCGGGCGGGGCGGGGCCGCCTCGGGCCGGGGAGGGCTCGGGGGAG
GGGCGCGGCGGCCCCCGGAGCGCCGGCGGCTGTCGAGGCGCGGCGAGCCGCAGCCATTGCCTTTTATGGT
AATCGTGCGAGAGGGCGCAGGGACTTCCTTTGTCCCAAATCTGTGCGGAGCCGAAATCTGGGAGGCGCCG
CCGCACCCCCTCTAGCGGGCGCGGGGCGAAGCGGTGCGGCGCCGGCAGGAAGGAAATGGGCGGGGAGGGC
CTTCGTGCGTCGCCGCGCCGCCGTCCCCTTCTCCCTCTCCAGCCTCGGGGCTGTCCGCGGGGGGACGGCT
GCCTTCGGGGGGGACGGGGCAGGGCGGGGTTCGGCTTCTGGCGTGTGACCGGCGGCTCTAGGCTGCTGAA
GCGGTAGCATATGCTCCCAGAAGGCGCGCCTAGGACCATGGCTAGCGGAGGATCCGAAATCGGTACTGGC
TTTCCATTCGACCCCCATTATGTGGAAGTCCTGGGCGAGCGCATGCACTACGTCGATGTTGGTCCGCGCG
ATGGCACCCCTGTGCTGTTCCTGCACGGTAACCCGACCTCCTCCTACGTGTGGCGCAACATCATCCCGCA
TGTTGCACCGACCCATCGCTGCATTGCTCCAGACCTGATCGGTATGGGCAAATCCGACAAACCAGACCTG
GGTTATTTCTTCGACGACCACGTCCGCTTCATGGATGCCTTCATCGAAGCCCTGGGTCTGGAAGAGGTCG
TCCTGGTCATTCACGACTGGGGCTCCGCTCTGGGTTTCCACTGGGCCAAGCGCAATCCAGAGCGCGTCAA
AGGTATTGCATTTATGGAGTTCATCCGCCCTATCCCGACCTGGGACGAATGGCCAGAATTTGCCCGCGAG
ACCTTCCAGGCCTTCCGCACCACCGACGTCGGCCGCAAGCTGATCATCGATCAGAACGTTTTTATCGAGG
GTACGCTGCCGATGGGTGTCGTCCGCCCGCTGACTGAAGTCGAGATGGACCATTACCGCGAGCCGTTCCT
GAATCCTGTTGACCGCGAGCCACTGTGGCGCTTCCCAAACGAGCTGCCAATCGCCGGTGAGCCAGCGAAC
ATCGTCGCGCTGGTCGAAGAATACATGGACTGGCTGCACCAGTCCCCTGTCCCGAAGCTGCTGTTCTGGG
GCACCCCAGGCGTTCTGATCCCACCGGCCGAAGCCGCTCGCCTGGCCAAAAGCCTGCCTAACTGCAAGGC
TGTGGACATCGGCCCGGGTCTGAATCTGCTGCAAGAAGACAACCCGGACCTGATCGGCAGCGAGATCGCG
CGCTGGCTGTCTACTCTGGAGATTTCCGGGCTGTACGGTGCTGGAGCAGATCTGGGTGCCGGAGCTGGCG
CCGGGGCTGGAGCAGGCTCTCGCTTTCAGTGCAGAATCTGCATGCGAAATTTCAGCGACCGGTCCAACCT
GTCTCGACATATTCGGACCCACACAGGCGAAAAACCTTTTGCCTGTGACATCTGTGGGCGCAAGTTCGCC
ATTTCAAGTAACCTCAATTCACATACCAAGATCCATACAGGGTCTCAAAAGCCATTTCAGTGCCGCATCT
GTATGAGGAATTTCAGCAGAAGCGATAACCTTGCACGCCACATCCGCACGCACACTGGTGAGAAGCCTTT
CGCATGTGACATTTGCGGACGCAAGTTTGCAACATCCGGCAATCTGACCAGGCATACGAAGATTCATCTC
CGGGGTTCCCAGCTGCCCGGGATCGTCGACGCCCCTGAACAGCGGGAAGGCGCAAGCCAAGTCAGCGTCT
CTGTAACCTTCGAGGACGTCGCAGTATTGTTCACACGAGACGAATGGAAGAAACTGGACCTGAGCCAGCG
AAGTCTCTACAGGGAAGTGATGCTGGAGAATTATTCAAACCTGGCTTCTATGGCAGGCGGCGGCTCTGGC
GGCGGATCAGGAGGCGGCCTGTACAAGGGCGGAGGATCCGGAGGCGGCTCTGGCGGAGGGCCTGAGGATG
AACAGATCAGTGCCAAGGACCAGAAGAACCTGGAGCCCTGCGACAACACACCCATCATAGACAACATCAC
ACCTGTGGTTGACGGCATCTCTGCTGAGAAAGAGAAGTATGACGAGGAAATCACCAGTCTGTACCGACAG
CTGGATGACAAGGACGATGAAATTAACCAGCAGAGCCAGCTGGCTGAAAAGCTGAAGCAACAGATGTTGG
ATCAGGACGAGCTTCTAGCTTCCACCAGAAGGGACTACGAGAAAATCCAGGAGGAGCTGACCCGCCTCCA
GATTGAAAACGAGGCGGCTAAAGACGAGGTGAAGGAGGTCCTCCAGGCCCTGGAGGAGCTGGCTGTCAAT
TACGACCAGAAGTCACAGGAAGTGGAGGACAAGACCCGGGCCAACGAGCAACTGACCGATGAGCTGGCCC
AGAAAACGACGACACTGACAACCACCCAGCGGGAGCTGAGTCAGCTACAGGAGCTTAGCAACCACCAGAA
GAAGAGGGCCACGGAGATCCTGAACCTGCTTCTCAAGGATCTGGGCGAGATAGGTGGAATTATCGGCACC
AACGATGTGAAGACCCTGGCAGATGTGAATGGAGTCATCGAAGAGGAGTTCACCATGGCCCGCCTGTACA
TTAGCAAGATGAAGTCGGAGGTCAAGTCTCTCGTGAACCGCAGCAAGCAGCTGGAGAGCGCCCAGACGGA
CTCCAACAGGAAGATGAATGCCAGCGAGCGGGAGCTGGCAGCTTGCCAGTTGCTTATCTCGCAGCATCAA
GCCAAGATCAAGTCTCTGACAGACTACATGCAGAACATGGAACAGAAGAGGCGGCAGCTGGAAGAGTCGC
AGGACTCCCTCAGCGAGGAGCTGGCCAAGCTCCGGGCCCAAGAAAAAATGCACGAAGTCAGTTTCCAAGA
TAAGGAAAAGGAGCACCTGACGAGGCTGCAGGATGCTGAGGAAGTGAAGAAGGCTCTGGAGCAGCAGATG
GAGAGTCACCGGGAAGCGCACCAAAAGCAGCTGTCCAGACTTCGTGATGAGATTGAGGAGAAGCAGAGAA
TCATTGATGAGATTCGGGATTTGAATCAGAAGCTGCAACTGGAACAGGAGAGGCTCAGCTCTGATTATAA
CAAGCTGAAAATAGAGGACCAGGAGAGAGAAGTGAAGCTGGAGAAGCTCCTATTGCTCAATGACAAAAGA
GAGCAAGCCAGGGAGGACCTCAAGGGACTGGAAGAGACTGTGTCCAGAGAACTCCAGACTCTTCACAACC
TGCGCAAACTCTTCGTCCAGGACTTGACCACCCGGGTGAAAAAGAGTGTGGAGCTGGACAGCGACGATGG
AGGGGGTAGTGCCGCCCAGAAGCAGAAGATCTCCTTCCTGGAGAACAACCTGGAGCAGCTTACCAAGGTG
CACAAGCAGCTGGTCCGGGACAATGCGGATTTGCGCTGTGAACTCCCCAAGCTGGAGAAGAGGCTCCGTG
CTACTGCAGAGCGTGTCAAGGCCTTGGAGAGTGCGCTCAAAGAGGCCAAGGAGAATGCCATGAGGGACCG
AAAGCGCTACCAGCAGGAAGTGGATCGCATCAAGGAGGCTGTGCGGGCCAAGAACATGGCCAGGAGGGCA
CATTCGGCTCAGATCGCCAAGCCCATCCGCCCAGGACACTATCCTGCATCATCTCCAACAGCCGTCCATG
CCGTCCGGGGAGGAGGTGGATCTTCAAACTCCACTCACTACCAGAAGTAAATGCAGAATATGACCCCACG
TAGCAGCTCTAGATAGGGACTCGAGGCCGCAGGTAAGTATCAAGGTTACAAGACAGGTTTAAGGAGACCA
ATAGAAACTGGGCTTGTCGAGACAGAGAAGACTCTTGCGTTTCTGATAGGCACCTATTGGTCTTACTGAC
ATCCACTTTGCCTTTCTCTCCACAGGTGTCGACAATCAACCTCTGGATTACAAAATTTGTGAAAGATTGA
CTGGTATTCTTAACTATGTTGCTCCTTTTACGCTATGTGGATACGCTGCTTTAATGCCTTTGTATCATGC
TATTGCTTCCCGTATGGCTTTCATTTTCTCCTCCTTGTATAAATCCTGGTTGCTGTCTCTTTATGAGGAG
TTGTGGCCCGTTGTCAGGCAACGTGGCGTGGTGTGCACTGTGTTTGCTGACGCAACCCCCACTGGTTGGG
GCATTGCCACCACCTGTCAGCTCCTTTCCGGGACTTTCGCTTTCCCCCTCCCTATTGCCACGGCGGAACT
CATCGCCGCCTGCCTTGCCCGCTGCTGGACAGGGGCTCGGCTGTTGGGCACTGACAATTCCGTGGTGTTG
TCGGGGAAGCTGACGTCCTTTCCATGGCTGCTCGCCTGTGTTGCCACCTGGATTCTGCGCGGGACGTCCT
TCTGCTACGTCCCTTCGGCCCTCAATCCAGCGGACCTTCCTTCCCGCGGCCTGCTGCCGGCTCTGCGGCC
TCTTCCGCGTCTTCGCCTTCGCCCTCAGACGAGTCGGATCTCCCTTTGGGCCGCCTCCCCGCCTGGAATT
CGAGCTCGGTACGATCAGCCTCGACTGTGCCTTCTAGTTGCCAGCCATCTGTTGTTTGCCCCTCCCCCGT
GCCTTCCTTGACCCTGGAAGGTGCCACTCCCACTGTCCTTTCCTAATAAAATGAGGAAATTGCATCGCAT
TGTCTGAGTAGGTGTCATTCTATTCTGGGGGGTGGGGTGGGGCAGGACAGCAAGGGGGAGGATTGGGAAG
ACAATAGCCCAGCTTTTATTCCCTTTAGTGAGGGTTAATTGCGCGCTTGGCGTAATCATGGTCATAGCTG
TTTCCTGTGTGAAATTGTTATCCGCTAATTCACTCCTCAGGTGCAGGCTGCCTATCAGAAGGTGGTGGCT
GGTGTGGCCAATGCCCTGGCTCACAAATACCACTGAGATCGATCTTTTTCCCTCTGCCAAAAATTATGGG
GACATCATGAAGCCCCTTGAGCATCTGACTTCTGGCTAATAAAGGAAATTTATTTTCATTGCAATAGTGT
GTTGGAATTTTTTGTGTCTCTCACTCGGAAGGACATATGGGAGGGCAAATCATTTAAAACATCAGAATGA
GTATTTGGTTTAGAGTTTGGCAACATATGCCCATATGCTGGCTGCCATGAACAAAGGTTGGCTATAAAGA
GGTCATCAGTATATGAAACAGCCCCCTGCTGTCCATTCCTTATTCCATAGAAAAGCCTTGACTTGAGGTT
AGATTTTTTTTATATTTTGTTTTGTGTTATTTTTTTCTTTAACATCCCTAAAATTTTCCTTACATGTTTT
ACTAGCCAGATTTTTCCTCCTCTCCTGACTACTCCCAGTCATAGCTGTCCCTCTTCTCTTATGGAGATCC
CTCGACCTGCAGCCCAAGCTTGGCGTAATCATGGTCATAGCTGTTTCCTGTGTGAAATTGTTATCCGCTC
ACAATTCCACACAACATACGAGCCGGAAGCATAAAGTGTAAAGCCTGGGGTGCCTAATGAGTGAGCTAAC
TCACATTAATTGCGTTGCGCTCACTGCCCGCTTTCCAGTCGGGAAACCTGTCGTGCCAGCGGATCCGCAT
CTCAATTAGTCAGCAACCATAGTCCCGCCCCTAACTCCGCCCATCCCGCCCCTAACTCCGCCCAGTTCCG
CCCATTCTCCGCCCCATGGCTGACTAATTTTTTTTATTTATGCAGAGGCCGAGGCCGCCTCGGCCTCTGA
GCTATTCCAGAAGTAGTGAGGAGGCTTTTTTGGAGGCCTAGGCTTTTGCAAAAAGCTAACTTGTTTATTG
CAGCTTATAATGGTTACAAATAAAGCAATAGCATCACAAATTTCACAAATAAAGCATTTTTTTCACTGCA
TTCTAGTTGTGGTTTGTCCAAACTCATCAATGTATCTTATCATGTCTGGATCCGCTGCATTAATGAATCG
GCCAACGCGCGGGGAGAGGCGGTTTGCGTATTGGGCGCTCTTCCGCTTCCTCGCTCACTGACTCGCTGCG
CTCGGTCGTTCGGCTGCGGCGAGCGGTATCAGCTCACTCAAAGGCGGTAATACGGTTATCCACAGAATCA
GGGGATAACGCAGGAAAGAACATGTGAGCAAAAGGCCAGCAAAAGGCCAGGAACCGTAAAAAGGCCGCGT
TGCTGGCGTTTTTCCATAGGCTCCGCCCCCCTGACGAGCATCACAAAAATCGACGCTCAAGTCAGAGGTG
GCGAAACCCGACAGGACTATAAAGATACCAGGCGTTTCCCCCTGGAAGCTCCCTCGTGCGCTCTCCTGTT
CCGACCCTGCCGCTTACCGGATACCTGTCCGCCTTTCTCCCTTCGGGAAGCGTGGCGCTTTCTCATAGCT
CACGCTGTAGGTATCTCAGTTCGGTGTAGGTCGTTCGCTCCAAGCTGGGCTGTGTGCACGAACCCCCCGT
TCAGCCCGACCGCTGCGCCTTATCCGGTAACTATCGTCTTGAGTCCAACCCGGTAAGACACGACTTATCG
CCACTGGCAGCAGCCACTGGTAACAGGATTAGCAGAGCGAGGTATGTAGGCGGTGCTACAGAGTTCTTGA
AGTGGTGGCCTAACTACGGCTACACTAGAAGAACAGTATTTGGTATCTGCGCTCTGCTGAAGCCAGTTAC
CTTCGGAAAAAGAGTTGGTAGCTCTTGATCCGGCAAACAAACCACCGCTGGTAGCGGTGGTTTTTTTGTT
TGCAAGCAGCAGATTACGCGCAGAAAAAAAGGATCTCAAGAAGATCCTTTGATCTTTTCTACGGGGTCTG
ACGCTCAGTGGAACGAAAACTCACGTTAAGGGATTTTGGTCATGAGATTATCAAAAAGGATCTTCACCTA
GATCCTTTTAAATTAAAAATGAAGTTTTAAATCAATCTAAAGTATATATGAGTAAACTTGGTCTGACAGT
TACCAATGCTTAATCAGTGAGGCACCTATCTCAGCGATCTGTCTATTTCGTTCATCCATAGTTGCCTGAC
TCCCCGTCGTGTAGATAACTACGATACGGGAGGGCTTACCATCTGGCCCCAGTGCTGCAATGATACCGCG
AGACCCACGCTCACCGGCTCCAGATTTATCAGCAATAAACCAGCCAGCCGGAAGGGCCGAGCGCAGAAGT
GGTCCTGCAACTTTATCCGCCTCCATCCAGTCTATTAATTGTTGCCGGGAAGCTAGAGTAAGTAGTTCGC
CAGTTAATAGTTTGCGCAACGTTGTTGCCATTGCTACAGGCATCGTGGTGTCACGCTCGTCGTTTGGTAT
GGCTTCATTCAGCTCCGGTTCCCAACGATCAAGGCGAGTTACATGATCCCCCATGTTGTGCAAAAAAGCG
GTTAGCTCCTTCGGTCCTCCGATCGTTGTCAGAAGTAAGTTGGCCGCAGTGTTATCACTCATGGTTATGG
CAGCACTGCATAATTCTCTTACTGTCATGCCATCCGTAAGATGCTTTTCTGTGACTGGTGAGTACTCAAC
CAAGTCATTCTGAGAATAGTGTATGCGGCGACCGAGTTGCTCTTGCCCGGCGTCAATACGGGATAATACC
GCGCCACATAGCAGAACTTTAAAAGTGCTCATCATTGGAAAACGTTCTTCGGGGCGAAAACTCTCAAGGA
TCTTACCGCTGTTGAGATCCAGTTCGATGTAACCCACTCGTGCACCCAACTGATCTTCAGCATCTTTTAC
TTTCACCAGCGTTTCTGGGTGAGCAAAAACAGGAAGGCAAAATGCCGCAAAAAAGGGAATAAGGGCGACA
CGGAAATGTTGAATACTCATACTCTTCCTTTTTCAATATTATTGAAGCATTTATCAGGGTTATTGTCTCA
TGAGCGGATACATATTTGAATGTATTTAGAAAAATAAACAAATAGGGGTTCCGCGCACATTTCCCCGAAA
AGTGCCACCTG
Features (pLannotate 1.2.2; 26 found; start..end, strand, type, name):
      5..23      +  enhancer       CMV enhancer (fragment): human cytomegalovirus immediate early enhancer
     40..419     +  enhancer       CMV enhancer: human cytomegalovirus immediate early enhancer
    421..697     +  promoter       chicken β-actin promoter: No description available
    698..1671    +  intron         chimeric intron: chimera between introns from chicken β-actin and rabbit β-globin
   1736..2619    +  CDS            HaloTag® (fragment): modified bacterial dehalogenase that forms covalent bonds with chloroalkane derivatives
   2759..2787    +  CDS            CCR5TC (fragment): zinc-finger domain from the CCR5-224 (+) zinc-finger nuclease that recognizes the left half-site target sequence in the human CCR5 gene (Perez et al., 2008; Gross et al., 2013)
   3086..3202    +  CDS            ZNF720 (fragment): ZN720_HUMAN - Experimental evidence at protein level: Swiss-Prot protein existence level 1. From Homo sapiens (Human).
   3281..5017    +  CDS            Kif5c (fragment): KIF5C_MOUSE - Also known as Nkhc2. Experimental evidence at protein level: Swiss-Prot protein existence level 1. Involved in synaptic transmission (By similarity). Kinesin is a microtubule-associated force-producing protein that may play a role in organelle transport. Mediates dendritic trafficking of mRNAs (PubMed:19608740). Required for anterograde axonal transportation of MAPK8IP3/JIP3 which is essential for MAPK8IP3/JIP3 function in axon elongation (By similarity). From Mus musculus (Mouse).
   5073..5205    +  intron         chimeric intron: chimera between introns from human β-globin and immunoglobulin heavy chain genes
   5214..5802    +  misc_feature   WPRE: woodchuck hepatitis virus posttranscriptional regulatory element
   5806..5822    +  misc_feature   MCS (fragment): pUC18/19 multiple cloning site
   5835..5946    +  polyA_signal   bGH poly(A) signal: bovine growth hormone polyadenylation signal
   6042..6060    -  promoter       T3 promoter: promoter for bacteriophage T3 RNA polymerase
   6119..6193    +  CDS            HBB (fragment): HBB_PONPY - Experimental evidence at transcript level: Swiss-Prot protein existence level 2. Involved in oxygen transport from the lung to the various peripheral tissues. From Pongo pygmaeus (Bornean orangutan).
   6268..6323    +  polyA_signal   β-globin poly(A) signal: rabbit β-globin polyadenylation signal (Gil and Proudfoot, 1987)
   6708..6724    -  protein_bind   lac operator: The lac repressor binds to the lac operator to inhibit transcription in E. coli. This inhibition can be relieved by adding lactose or isopropyl-β-D-thiogalactopyranoside (IPTG). lac repressor encoded by lacI
   6732..6762    -  promoter       lac promoter: promoter for the E. coli lac operon
   6777..6798    -  protein_bind   CAP binding site: CAP binding activates transcription in the presence of cAMP. E. coli catabolite activator protein
   6811..6850    -  CDS            lacI (fragment): lac repressor; lacI; The lac repressor binds to the lac operator to inhibit transcription in E. coli. This inhibition can be relieved by adding lactose or isopropyl-β-D-thiogalactopyranoside (IPTG).
   6857..6879    +  promoter       SV40 promoter (fragment): SV40 enhancer and early promoter
   6903..7038    +  rep_origin     SV40 ori: SV40 origin of replication
   7058..7192    +  polyA_signal   SV40 poly(A) signal: SV40 polyadenylation signal
   7194..7248    -  CDS            lacI (fragment): lac repressor; lacI; The lac repressor binds to the lac operator to inhibit transcription in E. coli. This inhibition can be relieved by adding lactose or isopropyl-β-D-thiogalactopyranoside (IPTG).
   7431..8019    -  rep_origin     ori: high-copy-number ColE1/pMB1/pBR322/pUC origin of replication
   8190..9050    -  CDS            AmpR: β-lactamase; bla; confers resistance to ampicillin, carbenicillin, and related antibiotics
   9051..9155    -  promoter       AmpR promoter: bla
