[The description below was written by a language model from this plasmid's Addgene catalogue record and pLannotate feature annotations shown in this document.]
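Description:
pCb.CAG-HaloTag-GA-ZF-KrabA-KIF5C 378-955 is a 9.2 kb mammalian expression plasmid built on a pCAG backbone. It is propagated in E. coli through a ColE1/pUC-type origin and selected with ampicillin via the β-lactamase gene. The catalogue lists it as low copy, although the annotated origin is of the high-copy class. An SV40 origin fragment is also present, along with residual lac regulatory and T3 promoter sequences left over from the parental vector.

Expression is driven by the CAG arrangement: CMV immediate-early enhancer, chicken β-actin promoter and a chimeric β-actin/β-globin intron. The single open reading frame begins with HaloTag, a modified dehalogenase that binds chloroalkane ligands covalently and so allows labelling with cell-permeable dyes. Next come short matches to a CCR5-targeting zinc-finger domain and to a human KRAB-type zinc-finger protein, which correspond to the "ZF" and "KrabA" elements in the plasmid name. The record does not state what these modules do here. In comparable designs, a zinc finger fused to a KRAB repressor lets excess unbound protein enter the nucleus and repress its own transcription, lowering background, but the feature table annotates no binding site to confirm this.

The C-terminal part is rat KIF5C residues 378-955, a kinesin-1 heavy chain lacking its 377 N-terminal residues. Repository sequencing found homology to residues 377-955 with an E636Q substitution, and the depositor reports that the plasmid functions as published. Downstream lie a second small chimeric intron, WPRE to enhance transcript expression, and bGH and rabbit β-globin polyadenylation signals. The associated publication concerns visualising vesicle-bound kinesins, consistent with use for live imaging of kinesin-mediated transport.
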