Addgene plasmid #134613: pCb.CAG-HaloTag-GA-ZF-KrabA-KIF5C 378-955
Purpose: Mammalian expression of rat KIF5C 378-955
Depositing lab: Marvin Bentley. Depositing organization: Rensselaer Polytechnic Institute. Publication: A novel strategy to visualize vesicle-bound kinesins reveals the diversity of kinesin-mediated transport. Yang R, Bostick Z, Garbouchian A, Luisi J, Banker G, Bentley M. Traffic. 2019 Aug 28. doi: 10.1111/tra.12692. PubMed 31461551.
Backbone
  Vector backbone: pCAG
  Vector type: Mammalian Expression
Growth in bacteria
  Bacterial resistance: Ampicillin, 100 μg/mL
  Growth temperature: 37°C
  Growth strain: DH5alpha
  Copy number: Low Copy
Gene/Insert
  Gene/Insert name: KIF5C
  Species: R. norvegicus (rat)
  Mutation: WT with deletion of the 377 N-terminal residues.
  Entrez Gene: Kif5c
  Promoter: Chicken Beta actin
  Tag / fusion protein: Halo (N terminal on insert)
  Cloning method: Restriction Enzyme; 5′ cloning site Unknown (unknown if destroyed)
Terms and licenses: Academic/Nonprofit Terms; Industry Terms: Not Available to Industry
Depositor comments: Addgene QC NGS identifies sequence homology for the plasmid insert to amino acids 377-955 of Genbank accession: XP_032759158.1 with an E636Q mutation. The depositing lab has confirmed that the plasmid should function as described in their publication.
How to cite: pCb.CAG-HaloTag-GA-ZF-KrabA-KIF5C 378-955 was a gift from Marvin Bentley (Addgene plasmid # 134613 ; http://n2t.net/addgene:134613 ; RRID:Addgene_134613)
